>Addgene plasmid #63245 | pFusX1-27 | depositor partial sequence | sequence record 105008 | pFusX1_CGG
AGTCTTAAGCGTCTCCCCCTGAACCTGACCCCGGACCAAGTGGTGGCTATCGCCAGCCACGATGGCGGCA
AGCAAGCGCTCGAAACGGTGCAGCGGCTGTTGCCGGTGCTGTGCCAGGACCATGGCCTGACCCCGGACCA
AGTGGTGGCTATCGCCAGCAACAATGGCGGCAAGCAAGCGCTCGAAACGGTGCAGCGGCTGTTGCCGGTG
CTGTGCCAGGACCATGGCCTGACCCCGGACCAAGTGGTGGCTATCGCCAGCAACAATGGCGGCAAGCAAG
CGCTCGAAACGGTGCAGCGGCTGTTGCCGGTGCTGTGCCAGGACCATGGCCTGACGAGACGTC
