>Addgene plasmid #63245 | pFusX1-27 | depositor partial sequence | sequence record 105009 | FusX1
CGTCTCCCCCTGACCCCGGACCAAGTGGTGGCTATCGAGACCGGCGCCGCTACGGGCGCGTCCCATTCGC
CATTCAGGCTGCGCAACTGTTGGGAAGGGCGATCGGTGCGGGCTCTTCGCTATTACGCCAGCTGGCGAAA
GGGGGATGTGCTGCAAGGCGATTAAGTTGGGAACGCCAGGGTTTTCCCAGTCACGACGTTGTAAAACGAC
GGCCAGTGAGCGCGCGTAATCGACTCACTATAGGGCGAATTGGGTACCGGGCCCCCCCTCGAGGTCCTCC
AGCTTTTGTTCCCTTTAGTGAGGGTTAATTGCGCGCTTGGCGTAATCATGGTCATAGCTGTTTCCTGTGT
GAAATTGTTATCCGCTCACAATTCCACACAACATACGAGCCGGAAGCATAAAGTGTAAAGCCTGGGGTGC
CTAATGAGTGAGCTAACTCACATTAATTGCGTTGCGCTCACTGCCCGCTTTCCACCGGTGGTCTCTGGCG
GCAAGCAAGCGCTCGAAACGGTGCAGCGGCTGTTGCCGGTGCTGTGCCAGGACCATGGCCTGACGAGACG
TCTAGACCAGCCAGGACAGAAATGCCTCGACTTCGCTGCTACCCAAGGTTGCCGGGTGACGCACACCGTG
GAAACGGATGAAGGCACGAACCCAGTGGACATAAGCCTGTTCGGTTCGTAAGCTGTAATGCAAGTAGCGT
ATGCGCTCACGCAACTGGTCCAGAACCTTGACCGAACGCAGCGGTGGTAACGGCGCAGTGGCGGTTTTCA
TGGCTTGTTATGACTGTTTTTTTGGGGTACAGTCTATGCCTCGGGCATCCAAGCAGCAAGCGCGTTACGC
CGTGGGTCGATGTTTGATGTTATGGAGCAGCAACGATGTTACGCAGCAGGGCAGTCGCCCTAAAACAAAG
TTAAACATTATGAGGGAAGCGGTGATCGCCGAAGTATCGACTCAACTATCAGAGGTAGTTGGCGTCATCG
AGCGCCATCTCGAACCGACGTTGCTGGCCGTACATTTGTACGGCTCCGCAGTGGATGGCGGCCTGAAGCC
ACACAGTGATATTGATTTGCTGGTTACGGTGACCGTAAGGCTTGATGAAACAACGCGGCGAGCTTTGATC
AACGACCTTTTGGAAACTTCGGCTTCCCCTGGAGAGAGCGAGATTCTCCGCGCTGTAGAAGTCACCATTG
TTGTGCACGACGACATCATTCCGTGGCGTTATCCAGCTAAGCGCGAACTGCAATTTGGAGAATGGCAGCG
CAATGACATTCTTGCAGGTATCTTCGAGCCAGCCACGATCGACATTGATCTGGCTATCTTGCTGACAAAA
GCAAGAGAACATAGCGTTGCCTTGGTAGGTCCAGCGGCGGAGGAACTCTTTGATCCGGTTCCTGAACAGG
ATCTATTTGAGGCGCTAAATGAAACCTTAACGCTATGGAACTCGCCGCCCGACTGGGCTGGCGATGAGCG
AAATGTAGTGCTTACGTTGTCCCGCATTTGGTACAGCGCAGTAACCGGCAAAATCGCGCCGAAGGATGTC
GCTGCCGACTGGGCAATGGAGCGCCTGCCGGCCCAGTATCAGCCCGTCATACTTGAAGCTAGACAGGCTT
ATCTTGGACAAGAAGAAGATCGCTTGGCCTCGCGCGCAGATCAGTTGGAAGAATTTGTCCACTACGTGAA
AGGCGAGATCACCAAGGTAGTCGGCAAATAACCCTCGAGCCACCCATGACCAAAATCCCTTAACGTGAGT
TACGCGTCGTTCCACTGAGCGTCAGACCCCGTAGAAAAGATCAAAGGATCTTCTTGAGATCCTTTTTTTC
TGCGCGTAATCTGCTGCTTGCAAACAAAAAAACCACCGCTACCAGCGGTGGTTTGTTTGCCGGATCAAGA
GCTACCAACTCTTTTTCCGAAGGTAACTGGCTTCAGCAGAGCGCAGATACCAAATACTGTCCTTCTAGTG
TAGCCGTAGTTAGGCCACCACTTCAAGAACTCTGTAGCACCGCCTACATACCTCGCTCTGCTAATCCTGT
TACCAGTGGCTGCTGCCAGTGGCGATAAGTCGTGTCTTACCGGGTTGGACTCAAGACGATAGTTACCGGA
TAAGGCGCAGCGGTCGGGCTGAACGGGGGGTTCGTGCACACAGCCCAGCTTGGAGCGAACGACCTACACC
GAACTGAGATACCTACAGCGTGAGCATTGAGAAAGCGCCACGCTTCCCGAAGGGAGAAAGGCGGACAGGT
ATCCGGTAAGCGGCAGGGTCGGAACAGGAGAGCGCACGAGGGAGCTTCCAGGGGGAAACGCCTGGTATCT
TTATAGTCCTGTCGGGTTTCGCCACCTCTGACTTGAGCGTCGATTTTTGTGATGCTCGTCAGGGGGGCGG
AGCCTATGGAAAAACGCCAGCAACGCGGCCTTTTTACGGTTCCTGGCCTTTTGCTGGCCTTTTGCTCACA
TGTTCTTTCCTGCGTTATCCCCTGATTCTGTGGATAACCGTATTACCGCCTTTGAGTGAGCTGATACCGC
TCGCCGCAGCCGAACGACCGAGCGCAGCGAGTCAGTGAGCGAGGAAGCGGAAGAGCGCCCAATACGCAAA
CCGCCTCTCCCCGCGCGTTGGCCGATTCATTAATGCAGCTGGCACGACAGGTTTCCCGACTGGAAAGCGG
GCAGTGAGCGCAACGCAATTAATACGCGTACCGCTAGCCAGGAAGAGTTTGTAGAAACGCAAAAAGGCCA
TCCGTCAGGATGGCCTTCTGCTTAGTTTGATGCCTGGCAGTTTATGGCGGGCGTCCTGCCCGCCACCCTC
CGGGCCGTTGCTTCACAACGTTCAAATCCGCTCCCGGCGGATTTGTCCTACTCAGGAGAGCGTTCACCGA
CAAACAACAGATAAAACGAAAGGCCCAGTCTTCCGACTGAGCCTTTCGTTTTATTTGATGCCTGGCAGTT
CCCTACTCTCGCGTTAACGCTAGCATGGATGTTTTCCCAGTCACGACGTTGTAAAACGACGGCCAGTCTT
AAG
