>Addgene plasmid #63245 | pFusX1-27 | addgene partial sequence | sequence record 111146 | pCR8_R1 5'-cgaaccgaacaggcttatgt-3'
CGTCACCCGGCAACCTTGGGTAGCAGCGAAGTCGAGGCATTTCTGTCCTGGCTGGTCTAGACGTCTCGTC
AGGCCATGGTCCTGGCACAGCACCGGCAACAGCCGCTGCACCGTTTCGAGCGCTTGCTTGCCGCCATTGT
TGCTGGCGATAGCCACCACTTGGTCCGGGGTCAGGCCATGGTCCTGGCACAGCACCGGCAACAGCCGCTG
CACCGTTTCGAGCGCTTGCTTGCCGCCATTGTTGCTGGCGATAGCCACCACTTGGTCCGGGGTCAGGCCA
TGGTCCTGGCACAGCACCGGCAACAGCCGCTGCACCGTTTCGAGCGCTTGCTTGCCGCCATCGTGGCTGG
CGATAGCCACCACTTGGTCCGGGGTCAGGTTCAGGGGGAGACGCTTAAGACTGGCCGTCGTTTTACAACG
TCGTGACTGGGAAAACATCCATGCTAGCGTTAACGCGAGAGTAGGGAACTGCCAGGCATCAAATAAAACG
AAAGGCTCAGTCGGAAGACTGGGCCTTTCGTTTTATCTGTTGTTTGTCGGTGAACGCTCTCCTGAGTAGG
ACAAATCCGCCGGGAGCGGATTTGAACGTTGTGAAGCAACGGCCCGGAAGGGGTGGC
