[The description below was written by a language model from this plasmid's Addgene catalogue record.]
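Description:
pFusX1-27 is a bacterial library plasmid from the FusX TALE assembly system, a kit designed to build custom TALE DNA-binding arrays, such as those used in TALENs, in a rapid one-step reaction. It is built on the FusX1 backbone (about 3 kb without insert), is maintained as a high-copy plasmid in standard E. coli cloning strains, and is selected with spectinomycin. The record does not give a feature table, so the origin of replication and other backbone elements are not specified. The listed sequencing primers are of the pCR8 type, which hints at a pCR8-like context flanking the insert, but the record does not confirm this.

The insert is a synthetic, pre-assembled trimer of TALE repeats carrying the repeat-variable diresidues HD, NN and NN. In the standard TALE code, HD recognises cytosine and NN recognises guanine, which matches the alternative name X1_CGG: the module specifies the triplet CGG. As an "X1" component, it supplies RVD positions 1 to 3 of the final array, and it is presumably one member of a set of plasmids covering the possible triplets at that position. The trimer was cloned using BsaI, a type IIS enzyme typical of Golden Gate cloning, and both sites were destroyed in the process.

In use, this plasmid is combined with modules for the later repeat positions and a receiver vector to build a full-length TALE array targeting a chosen genomic sequence. It carries no expression cassette described in the record and serves purely as an assembly building block for genome-editing reagents.
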