Addgene plasmid #63245: pFusX1-27
Purpose: Encodes RVD positions 1-3 in TALEN assembly
Depositing lab: Stephen Ekker. Depositing organization: Mayo Foundation for Medical Education and Research. Publication: FusX: A rapid one-step TALE assembly system for genome science. Ma AC, McNulty MS, Tanya PL, Jarryd CM, Martinez-Galvez G, Argue DP, Lee HB, Urban MD, Bullard CE, Blackburn PR, Man TK, Clark KJ, Ekker SC. Hum Gene Ther. 2016 Jun;27(6):451-63. doi: 10.1089/hum.2015.172 PubMed 26854857.
Backbone
  Vector backbone: FusX1
  Backbone size w/o insert (bp): 3013
  Vector type: TALEN
Growth in bacteria
  Bacterial resistance: Spectinomycin, 50 μg/mL
  Growth temperature: 37°C
  Growth strain: DH5alpha
  Copy number: High Copy
Gene/Insert
  Gene/Insert name: HD NN NN (alt name: X1_CGG)
  Species: Synthetic
  Mutation: none
  Cloning method: Restriction Enzyme; 5′ cloning site BsaI (destroyed during cloning); 3′ cloning site BsaI (destroyed during cloning)
  Sequencing primers: 5′ pCR8_F1; 3′ pCR8_R1
Terms and licenses: Academic/Nonprofit Terms; Industry Terms: Not Available to Industry
How to cite: pFusX1-27 was a gift from Stephen Ekker (Addgene plasmid # 63245 ; http://n2t.net/addgene:63245 ; RRID:Addgene_63245)
